Addgene plasmid #207699: qTAG-N-Zeo-moxGFP
Purpose: (Empty Backbone) Empty N-terminus donor cassette. Integrate homology arms to target the N-terminus insertion of a Zeo-2A-moxGFP cassette
Depositing lab: Laurence Pelletier. Depositing organization: Sinai Health System. Publication: qTAG: an adaptable plasmid scaffold for CRISPR-based endogenous tagging. Philip R, Sharma A, Matellan L, Erpf AC, Hsu WH, Tkach JM, Wyatt HDM, Pelletier L. EMBO J. 2024 Dec 12. doi: 10.1038/s44318-024-00337-5. PubMed 39668248.
Backbone
  Vector backbone: pUC19
  Backbone manufacturer: Invitrogen
  Backbone size (bp): 2686
  Vector type: Mammalian Expression, CRISPR ; Donor Cassette
  Selectable markers: Zeocin
Growth in bacteria
  Bacterial resistance: Ampicillin, 100 μg/mL
  Growth temperature: 37°C
  Growth strain: DH5alpha
  Copy number: High Copy
Gene/Insert
  Gene/Insert name: None
Terms and licenses: Academic/Nonprofit Terms; Industry Terms: Not Available to Industry
Depositor comments: Please visit https://www.biorxiv.org/content/10.1101/2023.11.01.565029v3 for bioRxiv preprint.
How to cite: qTAG-N-Zeo-moxGFP was a gift from Laurence Pelletier (Addgene plasmid # 207699 ; http://n2t.net/addgene:207699 ; RRID:Addgene_207699)
