[The description below was written by a language model from this plasmid's Addgene catalogue record and pLannotate feature annotations shown in this document.]
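Description:
qTAG-N-Zeo-moxGFP is an empty donor backbone from the qTAG series of plasmid scaffolds for CRISPR-based endogenous tagging in mammalian cells. It is built on pUC19 and totals about 4 kb in the sequenced record. Propagation in E. coli relies on the high-copy ColE1/pUC origin and a β-lactamase gene with its own promoter for ampicillin selection. Remnants of the pUC19 lac region (lacZα fragment, lac promoter and operator, CAP site) flank the cassette, along with small bom, rop and lacI fragments that are backbone carry-over rather than functional parts.

The payload is a promoterless N-terminal tagging cassette. It begins with the ble gene from Streptoalloteichus hindustanus, which confers Zeocin resistance, bracketed by lox71 and lox66 sites, and is followed by the coding sequence for moxGFP, a rapidly maturing monomeric green fluorescent protein. According to the catalogue entry, the marker and tag are joined by a 2A peptide, although the 2A element itself is not annotated in the feature table. No gene insert or homology arms are present; the user adds arms matching the start of a chosen gene so that homology-directed repair after Cas9 cleavage places the cassette in frame at the N-terminus. No mammalian promoter is annotated, so expression of both resistance and tag would presumably depend on the endogenous promoter of the targeted locus, with the 2A separating the Zeocin resistance protein from the moxGFP fusion. This allows edited cells to be enriched by Zeocin selection. The mutant lox sites should allow Cre-mediated removal of the marker afterwards, leaving a poorly recombinogenic double-mutant site.
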