Features (pLannotate 1.2.2; 14 found; start..end, strand, type, name):
    137..236     +  misc_feature   bom (fragment): basis of mobility region from pBR322
    242..399     -  CDS            lacZα (fragment): LacZα fragment of β-galactosidase; lacZ fragment
    423..456     +  protein_bind   lox71: Left element (LE) mutant of loxP (Araki et al., 2010). Cre-mediated recombination occurs in the 8-bp core sequence (GCATACAT). Cre recombinase
    465..836     +  CDS            ble: BLE_STRHI - Experimental evidence at protein level: Swiss-Prot protein existence level 1. Binding protein with a strong affinity to the bleomycin family of antibiotics. From Streptoalloteichus hindustanus.
    909..942     +  protein_bind   lox66: Right element (RE) mutant of loxP (Araki et al., 2010). Cre-mediated recombination occurs in the 8-bp core sequence (GCATACAT). Cre recombinase
   1023..1739    +  CDS            moxGFP: moxGFP is a basic (constitutively fluorescent) green fluorescent protein published in 2015, derived from Aequorea victoria. It is reported to be a rapidly-maturing monomer.
   1830..1846    -  protein_bind   lac operator: The lac repressor binds to the lac operator to inhibit transcription in E. coli. This inhibition can be relieved by adding lactose or isopropyl-β-D-thiogalactopyranoside (IPTG). lac repressor encoded by lacI
   1854..1884    -  promoter       lac promoter: promoter for the E. coli lac operon
   1899..1920    -  protein_bind   CAP binding site: CAP binding activates transcription in the presence of cAMP. E. coli catabolite activator protein
   1933..2025    -  CDS            lacI (fragment): lac repressor; lacI; The lac repressor binds to the lac operator to inhibit transcription in E. coli. This inhibition can be relieved by adding lactose or isopropyl-β-D-thiogalactopyranoside (IPTG).
   2208..2796    -  rep_origin     ori: high-copy-number ColE1/pMB1/pBR322/pUC origin of replication
   2967..3827    -  CDS            AmpR: β-lactamase; bla; confers resistance to ampicillin, carbenicillin, and related antibiotics
   3828..3932    -  promoter       AmpR promoter: bla
   4027..35      +  CDS            rop (fragment) (across the origin): Rop protein, which maintains plasmids at low copy number; rop
>Addgene plasmid #207699 | qTAG-N-Zeo-moxGFP | addgene full sequence | sequence record 413811 | Addgene NGS Result
TCGCGCGTTTCGGTGATGACGGTGAAAACCTCTGACACATGCAGCTCCCGGAGACGGTCACAGCTTGTCT
GTAAGCGGATGCCGGGAGCAGACAAGCCCGTCAGGGCGCGTCAGCGGGTGTTGGCGGGTGTCGGGGCTGG
CTTAACTATGCGGCATCAGAGCAGATTGTACTGAGAGTGCACCATATGCGGTGTGAAATACCGCACAGAT
GCGTAAGGAGAAAATACCGCATCAGGCGCCATTCGCCATTCAGGCTGCGCAACTGTTGGGAAGGGCGATC
GGTGCGGGCCTCTTCGCTATTACGCCAGCTGGCGAAAGGGGGATGTGCTGCAAGGCGATTAAGTTGGGTA
ACGCCAGGGTTTTCCCAGTCACGACGTTGTAAAACGACGGCCAGTGAATTCGGCAAGAGCAAGACCGGTA
GCTACCGTTCGTATAGCATACATTATACGAAGTTATCTGCTAGCATGGCCAAGTTGACCAGTGCCGTTCC
GGTGCTCACCGCGCGCGACGTCGCCGGAGCGGTCGAGTTCTGGACCGACCGGCTCGGGTTCAGCCGGGAC
TTCGTGGAGGACGACTTCGCCGGTGTGGTCCGGGACGACGTGACCCTGTTCATCAGCGCGGTCCAGGACC
AGGTGGTGCCGGACAACACCCTGGCCTGGGTGTGGGTGCGCGGCCTGGACGAGCTGTACGCCGAGTGGTC
GGAGGTCGTGTCCACGAACTTCCGGGACGCCTCCGGGCCGGCCATGACCGAGATCGGCGAGCAGCCGTGG
GGGCGGGAGTTCGCCCTGCGCGACCCGGCCGGCAACTGCGTGCACTTCGTGGCCGAGGAGCAGGACGGAT
CCGGAGCTACTAACTTCAGCCTGCTGAAGCAGGCCGGAGACGTGGAGGAGAACCCTGGACCTTCTAGAAT
AACTTCGTATAGCATACATTATACGAACGGTAGCACGCGTGGAGGTGGCGGTTCCGGCAAGCCCATCCCC
AACCCCCTGCTGGGCCTGGACAGCACCGGAGGTGGCGGATCAATGGTGAGCAAGGGCGAGGAGCTGTTCA
CCGGGGTGGTGCCCATCCTGGTCGAGCTGGACGGCGACGTGAACGGCCACAAGTTCTCCGTGCGGGGCGA
GGGCGAGGGCGATGCCACCAACGGCAAGCTGACCCTGAAGTTCATCAGCACCACCGGCAAGCTGCCCGTG
CCCTGGCCCACCCTCGTGACCACCCTGACCTACGGCGTGCAGAGCTTCTCCCGCTACCCCGACCACATGA
AGCGCCACGACTTCTTCAAGAGCGCCATGCCCGAAGGCTACGTCCAGGAGCGCACCATCTCCTTCAAGGA
CGACGGCACCTACAAGACCCGCGCCGAGGTGAAGTTCGAGGGCGACACCCTGGTGAACCGCATCGAGCTG
AAGGGCATCGACTTCAAGGAGGACGGCAACATCCTGGGGCACAAGCTGGAGTACAACTTCAACTCCCACA
ACGTCTATATCACCGCCGACAAGCAGAAGAACGGCATCAAGGCCAACTTCAAGATCCGCCATAACGTGGA
GGACGGCTCCGTGCAGCTCGCCGACCACTACCAGCAGAACACCCCCATCGGCGACGGCCCCGTGCTGCTG
CCCGACAACCACTACCTGTCCACCCAGTCCAAGCTGTCCAAAGACCCCAACGAGAAGCGCGATCACATGG
TCCTGCTGGAGTTCGTGACCGCCGCCGGGATCACTCACGGCATGGACGAGCTGTACAAGGGTGGAGGCGG
ATCTCTCGAGGGAGGAAGCGGAGGATCTGGCGGTACCAAGCTTGGCGTAATCATGGTCATAGCTGTTTCC
TGTGTGAAATTGTTATCCGCTCACAATTCCACACAACATACGAGCCGGAAGCATAAAGTGTAAAGCCTGG
GGTGCCTAATGAGTGAGCTAACTCACATTAATTGCGTTGCGCTCACTGCCCGCTTTCCAGTCGGGAAACC
TGTCGTGCCAGCTGCATTAATGAATCGGCCAACGCGCGGGGAGAGGCGGTTTGCGTATTGGGCGCTCTTC
CGCTTCCTCGCTCACTGACTCGCTGCGCTCGGTCGTTCGGCTGCGGCGAGCGGTATCAGCTCACTCAAAG
GCGGTAATACGGTTATCCACAGAATCAGGGGATAACGCAGGAAAGAACATGTGAGCAAAAGGCCAGCAAA
AGGCCAGGAACCGTAAAAAGGCCGCGTTGCTGGCGTTTTTCCATAGGCTCCGCCCCCCTGACGAGCATCA
CAAAAATCGACGCTCAAGTCAGAGGTGGCGAAACCCGACAGGACTATAAAGATACCAGGCGTTTCCCCCT
GGAAGCTCCCTCGTGCGCTCTCCTGTTCCGACCCTGCCGCTTACCGGATACCTGTCCGCCTTTCTCCCTT
CGGGAAGCGTGGCGCTTTCTCATAGCTCACGCTGTAGGTATCTCAGTTCGGTGTAGGTCGTTCGCTCCAA
GCTGGGCTGTGTGCACGAACCCCCCGTTCAGCCCGACCGCTGCGCCTTATCCGGTAACTATCGTCTTGAG
TCCAACCCGGTAAGACACGACTTATCGCCACTGGCAGCAGCCACTGGTAACAGGATTAGCAGAGCGAGGT
ATGTAGGCGGTGCTACAGAGTTCTTGAAGTGGTGGCCTAACTACGGCTACACTAGAAGAACAGTATTTGG
TATCTGCGCTCTGCTGAAGCCAGTTACCTTCGGAAAAAGAGTTGGTAGCTCTTGATCCGGCAAACAAACC
ACCGCTGGTAGCGGTGGTTTTTTTGTTTGCAAGCAGCAGATTACGCGCAGAAAAAAAGGATCTCAAGAAG
ATCCTTTGATCTTTTCTACGGGGTCTGACGCTCAGTGGAACGAAAACTCACGTTAAGGGATTTTGGTCAT
GAGATTATCAAAAAGGATCTTCACCTAGATCCTTTTAAATTAAAAATGAAGTTTTAAATCAATCTAAAGT
ATATATGAGTAAACTTGGTCTGACAGTTACCAATGCTTAATCAGTGAGGCACCTATCTCAGCGATCTGTC
TATTTCGTTCATCCATAGTTGCCTGACTCCCCGTCGTGTAGATAACTACGATACGGGAGGGCTTACCATC
TGGCCCCAGTGCTGCAATGATACCGCGAGACCCACGCTCACCGGCTCCAGATTTATCAGCAATAAACCAG
CCAGCCGGAAGGGCCGAGCGCAGAAGTGGTCCTGCAACTTTATCCGCCTCCATCCAGTCTATTAATTGTT
GCCGGGAAGCTAGAGTAAGTAGTTCGCCAGTTAATAGTTTGCGCAACGTTGTTGCCATTGCTACAGGCAT
CGTGGTGTCACGCTCGTCGTTTGGTATGGCTTCATTCAGCTCCGGTTCCCAACGATCAAGGCGAGTTACA
TGATCCCCCATGTTGTGCAAAAAAGCGGTTAGCTCCTTCGGTCCTCCGATCGTTGTCAGAAGTAAGTTGG
CCGCAGTGTTATCACTCATGGTTATGGCAGCACTGCATAATTCTCTTACTGTCATGCCATCCGTAAGATG
CTTTTCTGTGACTGGTGAGTACTCAACCAAGTCATTCTGAGAATAGTGTATGCGGCGACCGAGTTGCTCT
TGCCCGGCGTCAATACGGGATAATACCGCGCCACATAGCAGAACTTTAAAAGTGCTCATCATTGGAAAAC
GTTCTTCGGGGCGAAAACTCTCAAGGATCTTACCGCTGTTGAGATCCAGTTCGATGTAACCCACTCGTGC
ACCCAACTGATCTTCAGCATCTTTTACTTTCACCAGCGTTTCTGGGTGAGCAAAAACAGGAAGGCAAAAT
GCCGCAAAAAAGGGAATAAGGGCGACACGGAAATGTTGAATACTCATACTCTTCCTTTTTCAATATTATT
GAAGCATTTATCAGGGTTATTGTCTCATGAGCGGATACATATTTGAATGTATTTAGAAAAATAAACAAAT
AGGGGTTCCGCGCACATTTCCCCGAAAAGTGCCACCTGACGTCTAAGAAACCATTATTATCATGACATTA
ACCTATAAAAATAGGCGTATCACGAGGCCCTTTCGTC
